>Addgene plasmid #198929 | pGL0_16 [2μ ORI] | addgene full sequence | sequence record 401233 | Addgene NGS Result
AACAGTATTTGGTATCTGCGCTCTGCTGAAGCCAGTTACCTTCGGAAAAAGAGTTGGTAGCTCTTGATCC
GGCAAACAAACCACCGCTGGTAGCGGTGGTTTTTTTGTTTGCAAGCAGCAGATTACGCGCAGAAAAAAAG
GATCTCAAGAAGATCCTTTGATCTTTTCTACGGGGTCTGACGCTCTATTCAACAAAGCCGCCGTCCCGTC
AAGTCAGCGTAAATGGGTAGGGGGCTTCAAATCGTCCCCCCATACGATATAAGTTGTTACTAGTGCTTGG
ATTCTCACCAATAAAAAACGCCCGGCGGCAACCGAGCGTTCTGAACAAATCCAGATGGAGTTCTGAGGTC
ATTACTGGATCTATCAACAGGAGTCCAAGCGAGCTCGATATCAAATTACGCCCCGCCCTGCCACTCATCG
CAGTACTGTTGTAATTCATTAAGCATTCTGCCGACATGGAAGCCATCACAAACGGCATGATGAACCTGAA
TCGCCAGCGGCATCAGCACCTTGTCGCCTTGCGTATAATATTTGCCCATGGTGAAAACGGGGGCGAAGAA
GTTGTCCATATTGGCCACGTTTAAATCAAAACTGGTGAAACTCACCCAGGGATTGGCTGAGACGAAAAAC
ATATTCTCAATAAACCCTTTAGGGAAATAGGCCAGGTTTTCACCGTAACACGCCACATCTTGCGAATATA
TGTGTAGAAACTGCCGGAAATCGTCGTGGTATTCACTCCAGAGCGATGAAAACGTTTCAGTTTGCTCATG
GAAAACGGTGTAACAAGGGTGAACACTATCCCATATCACCAGCTCACCGTCTTTCATTGCCATACGAAAT
TCCGGATGAGCATTCATCAGGCGGGCAAGAATGTGAATAAAGGCCGGATAAAACTTGTGCTTATTTTTCT
TTACGGTCTTTAAAAAGGCCGTAATATCCAGCTGAACGGTCTGGTTATAGGTACATTGAGCAACTGACTG
AAATGCCTCAAAATGTTCTTTACGATGCCATTGGGATATATCAACGGTGGTATATCCAGTGATTTTTTTC
TCCATTTTAGCTTCCTTAGCTCCTGAAAATCTCGATAACTCAAAAAATACGCCCGGTAGTGATCTTATTT
CATTATGGTGAAAGTTGGAACCTCTTACGTGCCGATCAACGTCTCATTGATACCTGAAACAAAACCCATC
GTACGGCCAAGGAAGTCTCCAATAACTGTGATCCACCACAAGCGCCAGGGTTTTCCCAGTCACGACGTTG
TAAAACGACGGCCAGTCATGCATAATCCGCACGCATCTGGAATAAGGAAGTGCCATTCCGCCTGACCTTA
GCGTGCGAACAGCACGCTATTGTTGTATCATTACTCGCATCCATTCTCAGGCTGTCTCGTCTCGTCTCCG
AGGTCTCCGGAGGATCCAATATCAAAGGAAATGATAGCATTGAAGGATGAGACTAATCCAATTGAGGAGT
GGCAGCATATAGAACAGCTAAAGGGTAGTGCTGAAGGAAGCATACGATACCCCGCATGGAATGGGATAAT
ATCACAGGAGGTACTAGACTACCTTTCATCCTACATAAATAGACGCATATAAGTACGCATTTAAGCATAA
ACACGCACTATGCCGTTCTTCTCATGTATATATATATACAGGCAACACGCAGATATAGGTGCGACGTGAA
CAGTGAGCTGTATGTGCGCAGCTCGCGTTGCATTTTCGGAAGCGCTCGTTTTCGGAAACGCTTTGAAGTT
CCTATTCCGAAGTTCCTATTCTCTAGAAAGTATAGGAACTTCAGAGCGCTTTTGAAAACCAAAAGCGCTC
TGAAGACGCACTTTCAAAAAACCAAAAACGCACCGGACTGTAACGAGCTACTAAAATATTGCGAATACCG
CTTCCACAAACATTGCTCAAAAGTATCTCTTTGCTATATATCTCTGTGCTATATCCCTATATAACCTACC
CATCCACCTTTCGCTCCTTGAACTTGCATCTAAACTCGACCTCTACATTTTTTATGTTTATCTCTAGTAT
TACTCTTTAGACAAAAAAATTGTAGTAAGAACTATTCATAGAGTGAATCGAAAACAATACGAAAATGTAA
ACATTTCCTATACGTAGTATATAGAGACAAAATAGAAGAAACCGTTCATAATTTTCTGACCAATGAAGAA
TCATCAACGCTATCACTTTCTGTTCACAAAGTATGCGCAATCCACATCGGTATAGAATATAATCGGGGAT
GCCTTTATCTTGAAAAAATGCACCCGCAGCTTCGCTAGTAATCAGTAAACGCGGGAAGTGGAGTCAGGCT
TTTTTTATGGAAGAGAAAATAGACACCAAAGTAGCCTTCTTCTAACCTTAACGGACCTACAGTGCAAAAA
GTTATCAAGAGACTGCATTATAGAGCGCACAAAGGAGAAAAAAAGTAATCTAAGATGCTTTGTTAGAAAA
ATAGCGCTCTCGGGATGCATTTTTGTAGAACAAAAAAGAAGTATAGATTCTTTGTTGGTAAAATAGCGCT
CTCGCGTTGCATTTCTGTTCTGTAAAAATGCAGCTCAGATTCTTTGTTTGAAAAATTAGCGCTCTCGCGT
TGCATTTTTGTTTTACAAAAATGAAGCACAGATTCTTCGTTGGTAAAATAGCGCTTTCGCGTTGCATTTC
TGTTCTGTAAAAATGCAGCTCAGATTCTTTGTTTGAAAAATTAGCGCTCTCGCGTTGCATTTTTGTTCTA
CAAAATGAAGCACAGATGCTTCGTTCAGGTGGCACTTTTCGGGGCGCTCGAGACCACCCCAGGATACATA
GATTACCACAACTCCGAGCCCTTCCACCTAGCGTGCTAACCACGCACGCTATTGTTGTATAGGCTAGGTG
GAGGCTCAGTGATGATAAGTCTGCGATGGTGGATGCATGTGTCATGGTCATAGCTGTTTCCTGTGTGAAA
TTGTTATCCGCTCAGAGGGCACAATCCTATTCCGCGCTATCCGACAATCTCCAAGACATTAGGTGGAGTT
CAGTTCGGCGTATGGCATATGTCGCTGGAAAGAACATGTGAGCAAAAGGCCAGCAAAAGGCCAGGAACCG
TAAAAAGGCCGCGTTGCTGGCGTTTTTCCATAGGCTCCGCCCCCCTGACGAGCATCACAAAAATCGACGC
TCAAGTCAGAGGTGGCGAAACCCGACAGGACTATAAAGATACCAGGCGTTTCCCCCTGGAAGCTCCCTCG
TGCGCTCTCCTGTTCCGACCCTGCCGCTTACCGGATACCTGTCCGCCTTTCTCCCTTCGGGAAGCGTGGC
GCTTTCTCATAGCTCACGCTGTAGGTATCTCAGTTCGGTGTAGGTCGTTCGCTCCAAGCTGGGCTGTGTG
CACGAACCCCCCGTTCAGCCCGACCGCTGCGCCTTATCCGGTAACTATCGTCTTGAGTCCAACCCGGTAA
GACACGACTTATCGCCACTGGCAGCAGCCACTGGTAACAGGATTAGCAGAGCGAGGTATGTAGGCGGTGC
TACAGAGTTCTTGAAGTGGTGGCCTAACTACGGCTACACTAGAAG
Features (pLannotate 1.2.2; 6 found; start..end, strand, type, name):
    281..375     -  terminator     lambda t0 terminator: transcription terminator from phage lambda
    399..1055    -  CDS            cat: CAT_ECOLX - Experimental evidence at protein level: Swiss-Prot protein existence level 1. This enzyme is an effector of chloramphenicol resistance in bacteria. From Escherichia coli. This protein is used as a marker in many commonly used cloning vectors, such as pACYC184.
   1056..1158    -  promoter       cat promoter: promoter of the E. coli cat gene encoding chloramphenicol acetyltransferase
   1233..1276    -  CDS            lacZα (fragment): LacZα fragment of β-galactosidase; lacZ fragment
   1413..2755    +  rep_origin     2μ ori: yeast 2μ plasmid origin of replication
   3105..148     -  rep_origin     ori (across the origin): high-copy-number ColE1/pMB1/pBR322/pUC origin of replication
