[The description below was written by a language model from this plasmid's Addgene catalogue record and pLannotate feature annotations shown in this document.]
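Description:
pGL0_16 [2μ ORI] is a Level 0 part plasmid, meaning a storage vector that holds a single basic DNA part for hierarchical modular assembly in synthetic biology. It is built on the pGLDV_17 backbone, and the sequenced construct is 3,545 nt long. Part of it derives from an earlier published modular cloning toolkit. It is propagated in E. coli from a high-copy ColE1/pMB1/pUC-type origin. Selection is with chloramphenicol, through the cat (chloramphenicol acetyltransferase) gene, which is driven by its native cat promoter and followed by the phage lambda t0 transcription terminator.

The payload is the origin of replication from the Saccharomyces cerevisiae 2μ plasmid, annotated as a roughly 1.3 kb element. In yeast, this origin supports episomal, multi-copy maintenance of plasmids that carry it. The only other annotated feature is a short lacZα fragment next to the insert. This is probably a remnant of a lacZα screening cassette that the part replaced, although the record lists the cloning method as unknown. It also does not describe the flanking assembly sites or overhangs.

No yeast selectable marker or expression cassette is annotated, so the plasmid is best understood as a source of the 2μ origin rather than as a functional yeast shuttle vector. The part would be combined with other modules, such as markers and additional origins, to build higher-level constructs. The associated publication describes a scalable framework for identifying functional origins of replication in non-model bacteria. The specific role of the yeast origin in that work is not stated in the record.
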