Addgene plasmid #198929: pGL0_16 [2μ ORI]
Purpose: Level 0 part
Depositing lab: Charlie Gilbert & Nili Ostrov & Cultivarium Tools. Depositing organization: Cultivarium, Convergent Research. Publication: A scalable framework for high-throughput identification of functional origins of replication in non-model bacteria. Gilbert C, Brumwell SL, Crits-Christoph A, Kang SC, Martin-Moldes Z, Alsharif W, Esmurria A, Nguyen M-A, Lee HH, Ostrov N. bioRxiv 2023.05.19.541510 10.1101/2023.05.19.541510.
Backbone
  Vector backbone: pGLDV_17
  Vector type: Synthetic Biology
Growth in bacteria
  Bacterial resistance: Chloramphenicol, 25 μg/mL
  Growth temperature: 37°C
  Growth strain: E. coli Zymo 10B
  Copy number: High Copy
Gene/Insert
  Gene/Insert name: 2μ ORI
  Species: S. cerevisiae (budding yeast)
  Cloning method: Unknown
Resource information
  A portion of this plasmid was derived from a plasmid made by: Fernán Federici (Pollak et al. 2020 https://doi.org/10.1093/synbio/ysaa001)
Terms and licenses: Academic/Nonprofit Terms; Industry Terms: Not Available to Industry
How to cite: pGL0_16 [2μ ORI] was a gift from Charlie Gilbert & Nili Ostrov & Cultivarium Tools (Addgene plasmid # 198929 ; http://n2t.net/addgene:198929 ; RRID:Addgene_198929)
